>Addgene plasmid #246251 | pCAGGS-mCherry-Rabenosyn5[439-503]-mCherry | addgene full sequence | sequence record 488611 | Addgene NGS Result
GTGCCACCTGGGTCGATCGACATTGATTATTGACTAGTTATTAATAGTAATCAATTACGGGGTCATTAGT
TCATAGCCCATATATGGAGTTCCGCGTTACATAACTTACGGTAAATGGCCCGCCTGGCTGACCGCCCAAC
GACCCCCGCCCATTGACGTCAATAATGACGTATGTTCCCATAGTAACGCCAATAGGGACTTTCCATTGAC
GTCAATGGGTGGAGTATTTACGGTAAACTGCCCACTTGGCAGTACATCAAGTGTATCATATGCCAAGTAC
GCCCCCTATTGACGTCAATGACGGTAAATGGCCCGCCTGGCATTATGCCCAGTACATGACCTTATGGGAC
TTTCCTACTTGGCAGTACATCTACGTATTAGTCATCGCTATTACCATGGTCGAGGTGAGCCCCACGTTCT
GCTTCACTCTCCCCATCTCCCCCCCCTCCCCACCCCCAATTTTGTATTTATTTATTTTTTAATTATTTTG
TGCAGCGATGGGGGCGGGGGGGGGGGGGGGGCGCGCGCCAGGCGGGGCGGGGCGGGGCGAGGGGCGGGGC
GGGGCGAGGCGGAGAGGTGCGGCGGCAGCCAATCAGAGCGGCGCGCTCCGAAAGTTTCCTTTTATGGCGA
GGCGGCGGCGGCGGCGGCCCTATAAAAAGCGAAGCGCGCGGCGGGCGGGAGTCGCTGCGCGCTGCCTTCG
CCCCGTGCCCCGCTCCGCCGCCGCCTCGCGCCGCCCGCCCCGGCTCTGACTGACCGCGTTACTCCCACAG
GTGAGCGGGCGGGACGGCCCTTCTCCTCCGGGCTGTAATTAGCGCTTGGTTTAATGACGGCTTGTTTCTT
TTCTGTGGCTGCGTGAAAGCCTTGAGGGGCTCCGGGAGGGCCCTTTGTGCGGGGGGAGCGGCTCGGGGGG
TGCGTGCGTGTGTGTGTGCGTGGGGAGCGCCGCGTGCGGCTCCGCGCTGCCCGGCGGCTGTGAGCGCTGC
GGGCGCGGCGCGGGGCTTTGTGCGCTCCGCAGTGTGCGCGAGGGGAGCGCGGCCGGGGGCGGTGCCCCGC
GGTGCGGGGGGGGCTGCGAGGGGAACAAAGGCTGCGTGCGGGGTGTGTGCGTGGGGGGGTGAGCAGGGGG
TGTGGGCGCGTCGGTCGGGCTGCAACCCCCCCTGCACCCCCCTCCCCGAGTTGCTGAGCACGGCCCGGCT
TCGGGTGCGGGGCTCCGTACGGGGCGTGGCGCGGGGCTCGCCGTGCCGGGCGGGGGGTGGCGGCAGGTGG
GGGTGCCGGGCGGGGCGGGGCCGCCTCGGGCCGGGGAGGGCTCGGGGGAGGGGCGCGGCGGCCCCCGGAG
CGCCGGCGGCTGTCGAGGCGCGGCGAGCCGCAGCCATTGCCTTTTATGGTAATCGTGCGAGAGGGCGCAG
GGACTTCCTTTGTCCCAAATCTGTGCGGAGCCGAAATCTGGGAGGCGCCGCCGCACCCCCTCTAGCGGGC
GCGGGGCGAAGCGGTGCGGCGCCGGCAGGAAGGAAATGGGCGGGGAGGGCCTTCGTGCGTCGCCGCGCCG
CCGTCCCCTTCTCCCTCTCCAGCCTCGGGGCTGTCCGCGGGGGGACGGCTGCCTTCGGGGGGGACGGGGC
AGGGCGGGGTTCGGCTTCTGGCGTGTGACCGGCGGCTCTAGCTAGAGCCTCTGCTAACCATGTTCATGCC
TTCTTCTTTTTCCTACAGCTCCTGGGCAACGTGCTGGTTATTGTGCTGTCTCATCATTTTGGCAAAGAAT
TCGCTAGCGCTACCGGTCGCCACCATGGTGAGCAAGGGCGAGGAGGACAACATGGCCATCATCAAGGAGT
TCATGCGCTTCAAGGTGCACATGGAGGGCTCCGTGAACGGCCACGAGTTCGAGATCGAGGGCGAGGGCGA
GGGCCGCCCCTACGAGGGCACCCAGACCGCCAAGCTGAAGGTGACCAAGGGCGGCCCCCTGCCCTTCGCC
TGGGACATCCTGTCCCCTCAGTTCATGTACGGCTCCAAGGCCTACGTGAAGCACCCCGCCGACATCCCCG
ACTACTTGAAGCTGTCCTTCCCCGAGGGCTTCAAGTGGGAGCGCGTGATGAACTTCGAGGACGGCGGCGT
GGTGACCGTGACCCAGGACTCCTCCCTGCAGGACGGCGAGTTCATCTACAAGGTGAAGCTGCGCGGCACC
AACTTCCCCTCCGACGGCCCCGTAATGCAGAAGAAGACCATGGGCTGGGAGGCCTCCTCCGAGCGGATGT
ACCCCGAGGACGGCGCCCTGAAGGGCGAGATCAAGCAGAGGCTGAAGCTGAAGGACGGCGGCCACTACGA
CGCCGAGGTCAAGACCACCTACAAGGCCAAGAAGCCCGTGCAGCTGCCCGGCGCCTACAACGTCAACATC
AAGCTGGACATCACCTCCCACAACGAGGACTACACCATCGTGGAACAGTACGAGCGCGCCGAGGGCCGCC
ACTCCACCGGCGGCATGGACGAGCTGTACAAGTCCGGACTCAGATCTCGAGCTGCTGAGGGCTGGCTCCC
ACTGTCAGAAGGTCAGGTACAGAGTGAAGACCCCGACCCTCTCCTTCAGCAGATCTATAACATTACATCG
TTCATCAGGCAGGCCAAGGCTGCAGGCCGCACAGATGAGGTGCGCACACTTCAAGAGAACCTGCGGCAGC
TGCAAGATGAGTATGACCAGCAGCAGACTGAGAAGGCCGGATCCGGAATGGTGAGCAAGGGCGAGGAGGA
CAACATGGCCATCATCAAGGAGTTCATGCGCTTCAAGGTGCACATGGAGGGCTCCGTGAACGGCCACGAG
TTCGAGATCGAGGGCGAGGGCGAGGGCCGCCCCTACGAGGGCACCCAGACCGCCAAGCTGAAGGTGACCA
AGGGCGGCCCCCTGCCCTTCGCCTGGGACATCCTGTCCCCTCAGTTCATGTACGGCTCCAAGGCCTACGT
GAAGCACCCCGCCGACATCCCCGACTACTTGAAGCTGTCCTTCCCCGAGGGCTTCAAGTGGGAGCGCGTG
ATGAACTTCGAGGACGGCGGCGTGGTGACCGTGACCCAGGACTCCTCCCTGCAGGACGGCGAGTTCATCT
ACAAGGTGAAGCTGCGCGGCACCAACTTCCCCTCCGACGGCCCCGTAATGCAGAAGAAGACCATGGGCTG
GGAGGCCTCCTCCGAGCGGATGTACCCCGAGGACGGCGCCCTGAAGGGCGAGATCAAGCAGAGGCTGAAG
CTGAAGGACGGCGGCCACTACGACGCCGAGGTCAAGACCACCTACAAGGCCAAGAAGCCCGTGCAGCTGC
CCGGCGCCTACAACGTCAACATCAAGCTGGACATCACCTCCCACAACGAGGACTACACCATCGTGGAACA
GTACGAGCGCGCCGAGGGCCGCCACTCCACCGGCGGCATGGACGAGCTGTACAAGTAAGCGGCCGCGACT
CTAGAGTCGACGGATCTTTTTCCCTCTGCCAAAAATTATGGGGACATCATGAAGCCCCTTGAGCATCTGA
CTTCTGGCTAATAAAGGAAATTTATTTTCATTGCAATAGTGTGTTGGAATTTTTTGTGTCTCTCACTCGG
AAGGACATATGGGAGGGCAAATCATTTAAAACATCAGAATGAGTATTTGGTTTAGAGTTTGGCAACATAT
GCCCATATGCTGGCTGCCATGAACAAAGGTTGGCTATAAAGAGGTCATCAGTATATGAAACAGCCCCCTG
CTGTCCATTCCTTATTCCATAGAAAAGCCTTGACTTGAGGTTAGATTTTTTTTATATTTTGTTTTGTGTT
ATTTTTTTCTTTAACATCCCTAAAATTTTCCTTACATGTTTTACTAGCCAGATTTTTCCTCCTCTCCTGA
CTACTCCCAGTCATAGCTGTCCCTCTTCTCTTATGGAGATCCCTCGACCTGCAGCCCAAGCTTGGCGTAA
TCATGGTCATAGCTGTTTCCTGTGTGAAATTGTTATCCGCTCACAATTCCACACAACATACGAGCCGGAA
GCATAAAGTGTAAAGCCTGGGGTGCCTAATGAGTGAGCTAACTCACATTAATTGCGTTGCGCTCACTGCC
CGCTTTCCAGTCGGGAAACCTGTCGTGCCAGCGGATACGCATCTCAATTAGTCAGCAACCATAGTCCCGC
CCCTAACTCCGCCCATCCCGCCCCTAACTCCGCCCAGTTCCGCCCATTCTCCGCCCCATGGCTGACTAAT
TTTTTTTATTTATGCAGAGGCCGAGGCCGCCTCGGCCTCTGAGCTATTCCAGAAGTAGTGAGGAGGCTTT
TTTGGAGGCCTAGGCTTTTGCAAAAAGCTAACTTGTTTATTGCAGCTTATAATGGTTACAAATAAAGCAA
TAGCATCACAAATTTCACAAATAAAGCATTTTTTTCACTGCATTCTAGTTGTGGTTTGTCCAAACTCATC
AATGTATCTTATCATGTCTCGATCCGCTGCATTAATGAATCGGCCAACGCGCGGGGAGAGGCGGTTTGCG
TATTGGGCGCTCTTCCGCTTCCTCGCTCACTGACTCGCTGCGCTCGGTCGTTCGGCTGCGGCGAGCGGTA
TCAGCTCACTCAAAGGCGGTAATACGGTTATCCACAGAATCAGGGGATAACGCAGGAAAGAACATGTGAG
CAAAAGGCCAGCAAAAGGCCAGGAACCGTAAAAAGGCCGCGTTGCTGGCGTTTTTCCATAGGCTCCGCCC
CCCTGACGAGCATCACAAAAATCGACGCTCAAGTCAGAGGTGGCGAAACCCGACAGGACTATAAAGATAC
CAGGCGTTTCCCCCTGGAAGCTCCCTCGTGCGCTCTCCTGTTCCGACCCTGCCGCTTACCGGATACCTGT
CCGCCTTTCTCCCTTCGGGAAGCGTGGCGCTTTCTCATAGCTCACGCTGTAGGTATCTCAGTTCGGTGTA
GGTCGTTCGCTCCAAGCTGGGCTGTGTGCACGAACCCCCCGTTCAGCCCGACCGCTGCGCCTTATCCGGT
AACTATCGTCTTGAGTCCAACCCGGTAAGACACGACTTATCGCCACTGGCAGCAGCCACTGGTAACAGGA
TTAGCAGAGCGAGGTATGTAGGCGGTGCTACAGAGTTCTTGAAGTGGTGGCCTAACTACGGCTACACTAG
AAGAACAGTATTTGGTATCTGCGCTCTGCTGAAGCCAGTTACCTTCGGAAAAAGAGTTGGTAGCTCTTGA
TCCGGCAAACAAACCACCGCTGGTAGCGGTGGTTTTTTTGTTTGCAAGCAGCAGATTACGCGCAGAAAAA
AAGGATCTCAAGAAGATCCTTTGATCTTTTCTACGGGGTCTGACGCTCAGTGGAACGAAAACTCACGTTA
AGGGATTTTGGTCATGAGATTATCAAAAAGGATCTTCACCTAGATCCTTTTAAATTAAAAATGAAGTTTT
AAATCAATCTAAAGTATATATGAGTAAACTTGGTCTGACAGTTACCAATGCTTAATCAGTGAGGCACCTA
TCTCAGCGATCTGTCTATTTCGTTCATCCATAGTTGCCTGACTCCCCGTCGTGTAGATAACTACGATACG
GGAGGGCTTACCATCTGGCCCCAGTGCTGCAATGATACCGCGAGACCCACGCTCACCGGCTCCAGATTTA
TCAGCAATAAACCAGCCAGCCGGAAGGGCCGAGCGCAGAAGTGGTCCTGCAACTTTATCCGCCTCCATCC
AGTCTATTAATTGTTGCCGGGAAGCTAGAGTAAGTAGTTCGCCAGTTAATAGTTTGCGCAACGTTGTTGC
CATTGCTACAGGCATCGTGGTGTCACGCTCGTCGTTTGGTATGGCTTCATTCAGCTCCGGTTCCCAACGA
TCAAGGCGAGTTACATGATCCCCCATGTTGTGCAAAAAAGCGGTTAGCTCCTTCGGTCCTCCGATCGTTG
TCAGAAGTAAGTTGGCCGCAGTGTTATCACTCATGGTTATGGCAGCACTGCATAATTCTCTTACTGTCAT
GCCATCCGTAAGATGCTTTTCTGTGACTGGTGAGTACTCAACCAAGTCATTCTGAGAATAGTGTATGCGG
CGACCGAGTTGCTCTTGCCCGGCGTCAATACGGGATAATACCGCGCCACATAGCAGAACTTTAAAAGTGC
TCATCATTGGAAAACGTTCTTCGGGGCGAAAACTCTCAAGGATCTTACCGCTGTTGAGATCCAGTTCGAT
GTAACCCACTCGTGCACCCAACTGATCTTCAGCATCTTTTACTTTCACCAGCGTTTCTGGGTGAGCAAAA
ACAGGAAGGCAAAATGCCGCAAAAAAGGGAATAAGGGCGACACGGAAATGTTGAATACTCATACTCTTCC
TTTTTCAATATTATTGAAGCATTTATCAGGGTTATTGTCTCATGAGCGGATACATATTTGAATGTATTTA
GAAAAATAAACAAATAGGGGTTCCGCGCACATTTCCCCGAAAA
Features (pLannotate 1.2.2; 19 found; start..end, strand, type, name):
     19..398     +  enhancer       CMV enhancer: human cytomegalovirus immediate early enhancer
    400..677     +  promoter       chicken β-actin promoter: No description available
    678..1698    +  intron         chimeric intron: chimera between introns from chicken β-actin and rabbit β-globin
   1696..1752    +  CDS            HBB (fragment): HBB_LEPEU - Experimental evidence at protein level: Swiss-Prot protein existence level 1. Involved in oxygen transport from the lung to the various peripheral tissues. From Lepus europaeus (European hare).
   1775..2482    +  CDS            mCherry: mCherry is a basic (constitutively fluorescent) red fluorescent protein published in 2004, derived from Discosoma sp.. It is reported to be a very rapidly-maturing monomer with low acid sensitivity.
   2498..2698    +  CDS            Rbsn (fragment): RBNS5_MOUSE - Also known as Zfyve20 From Mus musculus (Mouse).
   2708..3415    +  CDS            mCherry: mCherry is a basic (constitutively fluorescent) red fluorescent protein published in 2004, derived from Discosoma sp.. It is reported to be a very rapidly-maturing monomer with low acid sensitivity.
   3510..3565    +  polyA_signal   β-globin poly(A) signal: rabbit β-globin polyadenylation signal (Gil and Proudfoot, 1987)
   3950..3966    -  protein_bind   lac operator: The lac repressor binds to the lac operator to inhibit transcription in E. coli. This inhibition can be relieved by adding lactose or isopropyl-β-D-thiogalactopyranoside (IPTG). lac repressor encoded by lacI
   3974..4004    -  promoter       lac promoter: promoter for the E. coli lac operon
   4019..4040    -  protein_bind   CAP binding site: CAP binding activates transcription in the presence of cAMP. E. coli catabolite activator protein
   4053..4092    -  CDS            lacI (fragment): lac repressor; lacI; The lac repressor binds to the lac operator to inhibit transcription in E. coli. This inhibition can be relieved by adding lactose or isopropyl-β-D-thiogalactopyranoside (IPTG).
   4099..4121    +  promoter       SV40 promoter (fragment): SV40 enhancer and early promoter
   4145..4280    +  rep_origin     SV40 ori: SV40 origin of replication
   4300..4421    +  polyA_signal   SV40 poly(A) signal: SV40 polyadenylation signal
   4436..4490    -  CDS            lacI (fragment): lac repressor; lacI; The lac repressor binds to the lac operator to inhibit transcription in E. coli. This inhibition can be relieved by adding lactose or isopropyl-β-D-thiogalactopyranoside (IPTG).
   4673..5261    -  rep_origin     ori: high-copy-number ColE1/pMB1/pBR322/pUC origin of replication
   5432..6292    -  CDS            AmpR: β-lactamase; bla; confers resistance to ampicillin, carbenicillin, and related antibiotics
   6293..6397    -  promoter       AmpR promoter: bla
