[The description below was written by a language model from this plasmid's Addgene catalogue record and pLannotate feature annotations shown in this document.]
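Description:
pCAGGS-mCherry-Rabenosyn5[439-503]-mCherry is a mammalian expression plasmid of about 6.4 kb built on the pCAGGS backbone. It is propagated in E. coli from a high-copy ColE1/pUC-type origin and selected with ampicillin through the β-lactamase (AmpR) gene and its native promoter. The backbone also carries remnants of lac regulatory sequence (lac promoter, operator, CAP site and short lacI fragments). An SV40 origin of replication with an adjacent SV40 poly(A) signal is also present, which can allow episomal amplification in cells expressing SV40 large T antigen. No mammalian selection marker is annotated, which fits use by transient transfection.

The payload is driven by the CAG promoter, annotated here as its component parts: the CMV immediate-early enhancer, the chicken β-actin promoter and a chimeric β-actin/β-globin intron. Together these give strong, broadly active expression, and transcripts terminate at a rabbit β-globin polyadenylation signal. The roughly 1.7 kb insert encodes residues 439–503 of Rabenosyn-5 (Zfyve20/Rbsn) flanked on both sides by a copy of the red fluorescent protein mCherry. The catalogue lists the fragment as rat, while the automated annotation matched it to the mouse orthologue, probably because the two sequences are very similar.

The stated purpose is "Rab4 sensor acceptor". This suggests that the Rabenosyn-5 fragment acts as a Rab4-binding domain and that the two mCherry copies act as the acceptor in a FRET-type biosensor. Such an acceptor would be co-expressed with a separate donor-tagged Rab4 construct, which the record does not describe. The associated publication concerns Rab GTPase signalling during AMPA receptor trafficking and dendritic spine plasticity, suggesting use for imaging Rab4 activity in neurons.
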