Addgene plasmid #246251: pCAGGS-mCherry-Rabenosyn5[439-503]-mCherry
Purpose: Rab4 sensor acceptor
Depositing lab: Ryohei Yasuda. Depositing organization: Max Planck Florida Institute. Publication: Rab10 inactivation promotes AMPAR trafficking and spine enlargement during long-term potentiation. Wang J, Nishiyama J, Parra-Bueno P, Okaz E, Oz G, Liu X, Watabe T, Suponitsky-Kroyter I, McGraw TE, Szatmari EM, Yasuda R. Elife. 2025 Sep 23;13:RP103879. doi: 10.7554/eLife.103879. PubMed 40986440.
Backbone
  Vector backbone: pCAGGS
  Backbone size w/o insert (bp): 4668
  Vector type: Mammalian Expression
Growth in bacteria
  Bacterial resistance: Ampicillin, 100 μg/mL
  Growth temperature: 37°C
  Growth strain: DH5alpha
  Copy number: High Copy
Gene/Insert
  Gene/Insert name: mCherry-Rabenosyn5[439-503]-mCherry
  Species: R. norvegicus (rat)
  Insert size (bp): 1746
  Entrez Gene: Zfyve20
  Promoter: CAG
  Cloning method: Restriction Enzyme; 5′ cloning site Unknown (unknown if destroyed)
Terms and licenses: Academic/Nonprofit Terms; Industry Terms: Not Available to Industry
How to cite: pCAGGS-mCherry-Rabenosyn5[439-503]-mCherry was a gift from Ryohei Yasuda (Addgene plasmid # 246251 ; http://n2t.net/addgene:246251 ; RRID:Addgene_246251)
